Addgene plasmid #91999: MSCV-Puro-FH-AGO2-S824E-S828E
Purpose: Expresses FLAG-HA-AGO2 (S824E-S828E)
Depositing lab: Joshua Mendell. Depositing organization: University of Texas Southwestern Medical Center. Publication: An Argonaute phosphorylation cycle promotes microRNA-mediated silencing. Golden RJ, Chen B, Li T, Braun J, Manjunath H, Chen X, Wu J, Schmid V, Chang TC, Kopp F, Ramirez-Martinez A, Tagliabracci VS, Chen ZJ, Xie Y, Mendell JT. Nature. 2017 Feb 9;542(7640):197-202. doi: 10.1038/nature21025. Epub 2017 Jan 23. PubMed 28114302.
Backbone
  Vector backbone: pMSCV-Puro
  Backbone manufacturer: Clontech
  Vector type: Mammalian Expression, Retroviral
  Selectable markers: Puromycin
Growth in bacteria
  Bacterial resistance: Ampicillin, 100 μg/mL
  Growth temperature: 37°C
  Growth strain: NEB Stable
  Copy number: Unknown
Gene/Insert
  Gene/Insert name: AGO2
  Species: H. sapiens (human)
  Mutation: S824E, S828E
  Entrez Gene: AGO2 (a.k.a. CASC7, EIF2C2, LESKRES, LINC00980, PPD, Q10)
  Tag / fusion protein: FLAG-HA (N terminal on insert)
  Cloning method: Restriction Enzyme; 5′ cloning site Unknown (unknown if destroyed); 3′ cloning site Unknown (unknown if destroyed)
Resource information
  A portion of this plasmid was derived from a plasmid made by: The parental AGO2 sequence used for this construct was amplified from a Thomas Tuschl lab plasmid (Addgene plasmid # 10822).
Terms and licenses: Academic/Nonprofit Terms; Industry Terms: Not Available to Industry
How to cite: MSCV-Puro-FH-AGO2-S824E-S828E was a gift from Joshua Mendell (Addgene plasmid # 91999 ; http://n2t.net/addgene:91999 ; RRID:Addgene_91999)
