[The description below was written by a language model from this plasmid's Addgene catalogue record and pLannotate feature annotations shown in this document.]
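Description:
MSCV-Puro-FH-AGO2-S824E-S828E is a gammaretroviral mammalian expression vector built on the pMSCV-Puro backbone, carrying human AGO2 with an N-terminal FLAG-HA tandem tag and two serine-to-glutamate substitutions at positions 824 and 828. The proviral cassette is flanked by murine embryonic stem cell virus 5′ and 3′ LTRs. Downstream of the 5′ LTR lie the MESV Ψ packaging signal and a truncated gag segment lacking its start codon, which together support efficient encapsidation of the vector RNA when viral proteins are supplied in trans by a packaging cell line. No separate internal promoter is annotated upstream of the tagged AGO2 open reading frame, so it is presumably expressed from the 5′ LTR. A mouse PGK promoter then drives puromycin N-acetyltransferase, allowing selection of stably transduced cells. The automated annotation detects the FLAG epitope only as a fragment and does not call the HA tag, though the catalogue entry lists both.

In bacteria the plasmid is maintained through a high-copy ColE1/pUC-type origin and selected with ampicillin via β-lactamase. The remaining annotated pieces (lac promoter/operator, and fragments of lacI, lacZα, rop, bom, TcR and env) are backbone remnants with no evident function.

Glutamate substitutions at serine residues are commonly used to mimic constitutive phosphorylation, and the associated study concerns an Argonaute phosphorylation cycle in microRNA-mediated silencing. The construct is therefore suited to stably expressing an epitope-tagged mutant AGO2 in mammalian cells, with the tags allowing detection or immunopurification, to examine how modification at these sites affects RISC function. The parental AGO2 sequence was amplified from an earlier AGO2 plasmid from another lab. The cloning sites are not recorded.
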