Features (pLannotate 1.2.2; 20 found; start..end, strand, type, name):
    579..920     +  misc_feature   MESV Ψ: packaging signal of murine embryonic stem cell virus
    987..1403    +  CDS            gag (truncated): truncated Moloney murine leukemia virus (MMLV) gag gene lacking the start codon
   1443..1463    +  CDS            FLAG (fragment): FLAG® epitope tag, followed by an enterokinase cleavage site
   1500..4076    +  CDS            AGO2 (sequence partly withheld): AGO2_HUMAN - Also known as EIF2C2. Experimental evidence at protein level: Swiss-Prot protein existence level 1. Required for RNA-mediated gene silencing (RNAi) by the RNA- induced silencing complex (RISC). The 'minimal RISC' appears to include AGO2 bound to a short guide RNA such as a microRNA (miRNA) or short interfering RNA (siRNA). These guide RNAs direct RISC to complementary mRNAs that are targets for RISC-mediated gene silencing. The precise mechanism of gene silencing depends on the degree of complementarity between the miRNA or siRNA and its target. Binding of RISC to a perfectly comp
   4090..4589    +  promoter       PGK promoter: mouse phosphoglycerate kinase 1 promoter
   4610..5209    +  CDS            PuroR: puromycin N-acetyltransferase; pac from Streptomyces alboniger; confers resistance to puromycin
   5309..5823    +  LTR            3' LTR: 3' long terminal repeat from murine embryonic stem cell virus
   5985..6001    -  protein_bind   lac operator: The lac repressor binds to the lac operator to inhibit transcription in E. coli. This inhibition can be relieved by adding lactose or isopropyl-β-D-thiogalactopyranoside (IPTG). lac repressor encoded by lacI
   6009..6039    -  promoter       lac promoter: promoter for the E. coli lac operon
   6054..6075    -  protein_bind   CAP binding site: CAP binding activates transcription in the presence of cAMP. E. coli catabolite activator protein
   6088..6180    -  CDS            lacI (fragment): lac repressor; lacI; The lac repressor binds to the lac operator to inhibit transcription in E. coli. This inhibition can be relieved by adding lactose or isopropyl-β-D-thiogalactopyranoside (IPTG).
   6363..6951    -  rep_origin     ori: high-copy-number ColE1/pMB1/pBR322/pUC origin of replication
   7122..7982    -  CDS            AmpR: β-lactamase; bla; confers resistance to ampicillin, carbenicillin, and related antibiotics
   7983..8087    -  promoter       AmpR promoter: bla
   8182..8217    +  CDS            rop (fragment): Rop protein, which maintains plasmids at low copy number; rop
   8319..8418    +  misc_feature   bom (fragment): basis of mobility region from pBR322
   8424..8573    -  CDS            lacZα (fragment): LacZα fragment of β-galactosidase; lacZ fragment
   8573..8774    -  CDS            TcR (fragment): tetracycline efflux protein; tet; confers resistance to tetracycline
   8775..8873    +  CDS            env (fragment): murine leukemia virus gPr80 envelope polyprotein precursor; env; proteolytically cleaved into gp70SU and p15TM subunits
   8915..515     +  LTR            5' LTR (across the origin): 5' long terminal repeat from murine embryonic stem cell virus
>Addgene plasmid #91999 | MSCV-Puro-FH-AGO2-S824E-S828E | addgene full sequence | sequence record 180639 | Addgene Partial NGS Result
TGAAAGACCCCACCTGTAGGTTTGGCAAGCTAGCTTAAGTAACGCCATTTTGCAAGGCATGGAAAATACA
TAACTGAGAATAGAGAAGTTCAGATCAAGGTTAGGAACAGAGAGACAGCAGAATATGGGCCAAACAGGAT
ATCTGTGGTAAGCAGTTCCTGCCCCGGCTCAGGGCCAAGAACAGATGGTCCCCAGATGCGGTCCCGCCCT
CAGCAGTTTCTAGAGAACCATCAGATGTTTCCAGGGTGCCCCAAGGACCTGAAATGACCCTGTGCCTTAT
TTGAACTAACCAATCAGTTCGCTTCTCGCTTCTGTTCGCGCGCTTCTGCTCCCCGAGCTCAATAAAAGAG
CCCACAACCCCTCACTCGGCGCGCCAGTCCTCCGATAGACTGCGTCGCCCGGGTACCCGTATTCCCAATA
AAGCCTCTTGCTGTTTGCATCCGAATCGTGGACTCGCTGATCCTTGGGAGGGTCTCCTCAGATTGATTGA
CTGCCCACCTCGGGGGTCTTTCATTTGGAGGTTCCACCGAGATTTGGAGACCCCTGCCCAGGGACCACCG
ACCCCCCCGCCGGGAGGTAAGCTGGCCAGCGGTCGTTTCGTGTCTGTCTCTGTCTTTGTGCGTGTTTGTG
CCGGCATCTAATGTTTGCGCCTGCGTCTGTACTAGTTAGCTAACTAGCTCTGTATCTGGCGGACCCGTGG
TGGAACTGACGAGTTCTGAACACCCGGCCGCAACCCTGGGAGACGTCCCAGGGACTTTGGGGGCCGTTTT
TGTGGCCCGACCTGAGGAAGGGAGTCGATGTGGAATCCGACCCCGTCAGGATATGTGGTTCTGGTAGGAG
ACGAGAACCTAAAACAGTTCCCGCCTCCGTCTGAATTTTTGCTTTCGGTTTGGAACCGAAGCCGCGCGTC
TTGTCTGCTGCAGCGCTGCAGCATCGTTCTGTGTTGTCTCTGTCTGACTGTGTTTCTGTATTTGTCTGAA
AATTAGGGCCAGACTGTTACCACTCCCTTAAGTTTGACCTTAGGTCACTGGAAAGATGTCGAGCGGATCG
CTCACAACCAGTCGGTAGATGTCAAGAAGAGACGTTGGGTTACCTTCTGCTCTGCAGAATGGCCAACCTT
TAACGTCGGATGGCCGCGAGACGGCACCTTTAACCGAGACCTCATCACCCAGGTTAAGATCAAGGTCTTT
TCACCTGGCCCGCATGGACACCCAGACCAGGTCCCCTACATCGTGACCTGGGAAGCCTTGGCTTTTGACC
CCCCTCCCTGGGTCAAGCCCTTTGTACACCCTAAGCCTCCGCCTCCTCTTCCTCCATCCGCCCCGTCTCT
CCCCCTTGAACCTCCTCGTTCGACCCCGCCTCGATCCTCCCTTTATCCAGCCCTCACTCCTTCTCTAGGC
GCCGGAATTAGATCTCTCGAGGTTAACGAATTCGCCATGGACTACAAGGACGACGATGACAAGTACCCTT
ATGACGTGCCCGATTACGCTAGCGGCCGCATGTACTCGGGAGCCGGCCCCGCACTTGCACCTCCTGCGCC
GCCGCCCCCCATCCAAGGATATGCCTTCAAGCCTCCACCTAGACCCGACTTTGGGACCTCCGGGAGAACA
ATCAAATTACAGGCCAATTTCTTCGAAATGGACATCCCCAAAATTGACATCTATCATTATGAATTGGATA
TCAAGCCAGAGAAGTGCCCGAGGAGAGTTAACAGGGAAATCGTGGAACACATGGTCCAGCACTTTAAAAC
ACAGATCTTTGGGGATCGGAAGCCCGTGTTTGACGGCAGGAAGAATCTATACACAGCCATGCCCCTTCCG
ATTGGGAGGGACAAGGTGGAGCTGGAGGTCACGCTGCCAGGAGAAGGCAAGGATCGCATCTTCAAGGTGT
CCATCAAGTGGGTGTCCTGCGTGAGCTTGCAGGCGTTACACGATGCACTTTCAGGGCGGCTGCCCAGCGT
CCCTTTTGAGACGATCCAGGCCCTGGACGTGGTCATGAGGCACTTGCCATCCATGAGGTACACCCCCGTG
GGCCGCTCCTTCTTCACCGCGTCCGAAGGCTGCTCTAACCCTCTTGGCGGGGGCCGAGAAGTGTGGTTTG
GCTTCCATCAGTCCGTCCGGCCTTCTCTCTGGAAAATGATGCTGAATATTGATGTGTCAGCAACAGCGTT
TTACAAGGCACAGCCAGTAATCGAGTTTGTTTGTGAAGTTTTGGATTTTAAAAGTATTGAAGAACAACAA
AAACCTCTGACAGATTCCCAAAGGGTAAAGTTTACCAAAGAAATTAAAGGTCTAAAGGTGGAGATAACGC
ACTGTGGGCAGATGAAGAGGAAGTACCGTGTCTGCAATGTGACCCGGCGGCCCGCCAGTCACCAAACATT
CCCGCTGCAGCAGGAGAGCGGGCAGACGGTGGAGTGCACGGTGGCCCAGTATTTCAAGGACAGGCACAAG
TTGGTTCTGCGCTACCCCCACCTCCCATGTTTACAAGTCGGACAGGAGCAGAAACACACCTACCTTCCCC
TGGAGGTCTGTAACATTGTGGCAGGACAAAGATGTATTAAAAAATTAACGGACAATCAGACCTCAACCAT
GATCAGAGCGACTGCTAGGTCGGCGCCCGATCGGCAAGAAGAGATTAGCAAATTGATGCGAAGTGCAAGT
TTCAACACAGATCCATACGTCCGTGAATTTGGAATCATGGTCAAAGATGAGATGACAGACGTGACTGGGC
GGGTGCTGCAGCCGCCCTCCATCCTCTACGGGGGCAGGAATAAAGCTATTGCGACCCCTGTCCAGGGCGT
CTGGGACATGCGGAAC
[405 nt withheld, positions 2817-3221]
AACAACATCCTGCTGCCCCAGGGCAGGCCGCCGGTGTTCCAGCAGCCCGTCATCTTTCTGGGAGCAGACG
TCACTCACCCCCCCGCCGGGGATGGGAAGAAGCCCTCCATTGCCGCCGTGGTGGGCAGCATGGACGCCCA
CCCCAATCGCTACTGCGCCACCGTGCGCGTGCAGCAGCACCGGCAGGAGATCATACAAGACCTGGCCGCC
ATGGTCCGCGAGCTCCTCATCCAGTTCTACAAGTCCACGCGCTTCAAGCCCACCCGCATCATCTTCTACC
GCGACGGTGTCTCTGAAGGCCAGTTCCAGCAGGTTCTCCACCACGAGTTGCTGGCCATCCGTGAGGCCTG
TATCAAGCTAGAAAAAGACTACCAGCCCGGGATCACCTTCATCGTGGTGCAGAAGAGGCACCACACCCGG
CTCTTCTGCACTGACAAGAACGAGCGGGTTGGGAAAAGTGGAAACATTCCAGCAGGCACGACTGTGGACA
CGAAAATCACCCACCCCACCGAGTTCGACTTCTACCTGTGTAGTCACGCTGGCATCCAGGGGACAAGCAG
GCCTTCGCACTATCACGTCCTCTGGGACGACAATCGTTTCTCCTCTGATGAGCTGCAGATCCTAACCTAC
CAGCTGTGTCACACCTACGTGCGCTGCACACGCTCCGTGTCCATCCCAGCGCCAGCATACTACGCTCACC
TGGTGGCCTTCCGGGCCAGGTACCACCTGGTGGATAAGGAACATGACGAGGCTGAAGGAGAGCATACCTC
TGGGCAGAGTAACGGGCGAGACCACCAAGCACTGGCCAAGGCGGTCCAGGTTCACCAAGACACTCTGCGC
ACCATGTACTTTGCTTGAGAATTCTACCGGGTAGGGGAGGCGCTTTTCCCAAGGCAGTCTGGAGCATGCG
CTTTAGCAGCCCCGCTGGGCACTTGGCGCTACACAAGTGGCCTCTGGCCTCGCACACATTCCACATCCAC
CGGTAGGCGCCAACCGGCTCCGTTCTTTGGTGGCCCCTTCGCGCCACCTTCTACTCCTCCCCTAGTCAGG
AAGTTCCCCCCCGCCCCGCAGCTCGCGTCGTGCAGGACGTGACAAATGGAAGTAGCACGTCTCACTAGTC
TCGTGCAGATGGACAGCACCGCTGAGCAATGGAAGCGGGTAGGCCTTTGGGGCAGCGGCCAATAGCAGCT
TTGCTCCTTCGCTTTCTGGGCTCAGAGGCTGGGAAGGGGTGGGTCCGGGGGCGGGCTCAGGGGCGGGCTC
AGGGGCGGGGCGGGCGCCCGAAGGTCCTCCGGAGGCCCGGCATTCTGCACGCTTCAAAAGCGCACGTCTG
CCGCGCTGTTCTCCTCTTCCTCATCTCCGGGCCTTTCGACCTGCAGCCCAAGCTTACCATGACCGAGTAC
AAGCCCACGGTGCGCCTCGCCACCCGCGACGACGTCCCCAGGGCCGTACGCACCCTCGCCGCCGCGTTCG
CCGACTACCCCGCCACGCGCCACACCGTCGATCCGGACCGCCACATCGAGCGGGTCACCGAGCTGCAAGA
ACTCTTCCTCACGCGCGTCGGGCTCGACATCGGCAAGGTGTGGGTCGCGGACGACGGCGCCGCGGTGGCG
GTCTGGACCACGCCGGAGAGCGTCGAAGCGGGGGCGGTGTTCGCCGAGATCGGCCCGCGCATGGCCGAGT
TGAGCGGTTCCCGGCTGGCCGCGCAGCAACAGATGGAAGGCCTCCTGGCGCCGCACCGGCCCAAGGAGCC
CGCGTGGTTCCTGGCCACCGTCGGCGTCTCGCCCGACCACCAGGGCAAGGGTCTGGGCAGCGCCGTCGTG
CTCCCCGGAGTGGAGGCGGCCGAGCGCGCCGGGGTGCCCGCCTTCCTGGAGACCTCCGCGCCCCGCAACC
TCCCCTTCTACGAGCGGCTCGGCTTCACCGTCACCGCCGACGTCGAGGTGCCCGAAGGACCGCGCACCTG
GTGCATGACCCGCAAGCCCGGTGCCTGACGCCCGCCCCACGACCCGCAGCGCCCGACCGAAAGGAGCGCA
CGACCCCATGCATCGATAAAATAAAAGATTTTATTTAGTCTCCAGAAAAAGGGGGGAATGAAAGACCCCA
CCTGTAGGTTTGGCAAGCTAGCTTAAGTAACGCCATTTTGCAAGGCATGGAAAATACATAACTGAGAATA
GAGAAGTTCAGATCAAGGTTAGGAACAGAGAGACAGCAGAATATGGGCCAAACAGGATATCTGTGGTAAG
CAGTTCCTGCCCCGGCTCAGGGCCAAGAACAGATGGTCCCCAGATGCGGTCCCGCCCTCAGCAGTTTCTA
GAGAACCATCAGATGTTTCCAGGGTGCCCCAAGGACCTGAAATGACCCTGTGCCTTATTTGAACTAACCA
ATCAGTTCGCTTCTCGCTTCTGTTCGCGCGCTTCTGCTCCCCGAGCTCAATAAAAGAGCCCACAACCCCT
CACTCGGCGCGCCAGTCCTCCGATAGACTGCGTCGCCCGGGTACCCGTGTATCCAATAAACCCTCTTGCA
GTTGCATCCGACTTGTGGTCTCGCTGTTCCTTGGGAGGGTCTCCTCTGAGTGATTGACTACCCGTCAGCG
GGGGTCTTTCATGGGTAACAGTTTCTTGAAGTTGGAGAACAACATTCTGAGGGTAGGAGTCGAATATTAA
GTAATCCTGACTCAATTAGCCACTGTTTTGAATCCACATACTCCAATACTCCTGAAATAGTTCATTATGG
ACAGCGCAGAAAGAGCTGGGGAGAATTGTGAAATTGTTATCCGCTCACAATTCCACACAACATACGAGCC
GGAAGCATAAAGTGTAAAGCCTGGGGTGCCTAATGAGTGAGCTAACTCACATTAATTGCGTTGCGCTCAC
TGCCCGCTTTCCAGTCGGGAAACCTGTCGTGCCAGCTGCATTAATGAATCGGCCAACGCGCGGGGAGAGG
CGGTTTGCGTATTGGGCGCTCTTCCGCTTCCTCGCTCACTGACTCGCTGCGCTCGGTCGTTCGGCTGCGG
CGAGCGGTATCAGCTCACTCAAAGGCGGTAATACGGTTATCCACAGAATCAGGGGATAACGCAGGAAAGA
ACATGTGAGCAAAAGGCCAGCAAAAGGCCAGGAACCGTAAAAAGGCCGCGTTGCTGGCGTTTTTCCATAG
GCTCCGCCCCCCTGACGAGCATCACAAAAATCGACGCTCAAGTCAGAGGTGGCGAAACCCGACAGGACTA
TAAAGATACCAGGCGTTTCCCCCTGGAAGCTCCCTCGTGCGCTCTCCTGTTCCGACCCTGCCGCTTACCG
GATACCTGTCCGCCTTTCTCCCTTCGGGAAGCGTGGCGCTTTCTCATAGCTCACGCTGTAGGTATCTCAG
TTCGGTGTAGGTCGTTCGCTCCAAGCTGGGCTGTGTGCACGAACCCCCCGTTCAGCCCGACCGCTGCGCC
TTATCCGGTAACTATCGTCTTGAGTCCAACCCGGTAAGACACGACTTATCGCCACTGGCAGCAGCCACTG
GTAACAGGATTAGCAGAGCGAGGTATGTAGGCGGTGCTACAGAGTTCTTGAAGTGGTGGCCTAACTACGG
CTACACTAGAAGAACAGTATTTGGTATCTGCGCTCTGCTGAAGCCAGTTACCTTCGGAAAAAGAGTTGGT
AGCTCTTGATCCGGCAAACAAACCACCGCTGGTAGCGGTGGTTTTTTTGTTTGCAAGCAGCAGATTACGC
GCAGAAAAAAAGGATCTCAAGAAGATCCTTTGATCTTTTCTACGGGGTCTGACGCTCAGTGGAACGAAAA
CTCACGTTAAGGGATTTTGGTCATGAGATTATCAAAAAGGATCTTCACCTAGATCCTTTTAAATTAAAAA
TGAAGTTTTAAATCAATCTAAAGTATATATGAGTAAACTTGGTCTGACAGTTACCAATGCTTAATCAGTG
AGGCACCTATCTCAGCGATCTGTCTATTTCGTTCATCCATAGTTGCCTGACTCCCCGTCGTGTAGATAAC
TACGATACGGGAGGGCTTACCATCTGGCCCCAGTGCTGCAATGATACCGCGAGACCCACGCTCACCGGCT
CCAGATTTATCAGCAATAAACCAGCCAGCCGGAAGGGCCGAGCGCAGAAGTGGTCCTGCAACTTTATCCG
CCTCCATCCAGTCTATTAATTGTTGCCGGGAAGCTAGAGTAAGTAGTTCGCCAGTTAATAGTTTGCGCAA
CGTTGTTGCCATTGCTACAGGCATCGTGGTGTCACGCTCGTCGTTTGGTATGGCTTCATTCAGCTCCGGT
TCCCAACGATCAAGGCGAGTTACATGATCCCCCATGTTGTGCAAAAAAGCGGTTAGCTCCTTCGGTCCTC
CGATCGTTGTCAGAAGTAAGTTGGCCGCAGTGTTATCACTCATGGTTATGGCAGCACTGCATAATTCTCT
TACTGTCATGCCATCCGTAAGATGCTTTTCTGTGACTGGTGAGTACTCAACCAAGTCATTCTGAGAATAG
TGTATGCGGCGACCGAGTTGCTCTTGCCCGGCGTCAATACGGGATAATACCGCGCCACATAGCAGAACTT
TAAAAGTGCTCATCATTGGAAAACGTTCTTCGGGGCGAAAACTCTCAAGGATCTTACCGCTGTTGAGATC
CAGTTCGATGTAACCCACTCGTGCACCCAACTGATCTTCAGCATCTTTTACTTTCACCAGCGTTTCTGGG
TGAGCAAAAACAGGAAGGCAAAATGCCGCAAAAAAGGGAATAAGGGCGACACGGAAATGTTGAATACTCA
TACTCTTCCTTTTTCAATATTATTGAAGCATTTATCAGGGTTATTGTCTCATGAGCGGATACATATTTGA
ATGTATTTAGAAAAATAAACAAATAGGGGTTCCGCGCACATTTCCCCGAAAAGTGCCACCTGACGTCTAA
GAAACCATTATTATCATGACATTAACCTATAAAAATAGGCGTATCACGAGGCCCTTTCGTCTCGCGCGTT
TCGGTGATGACGGTGAAAACCTCTGACACATGCAGCTCCCGGAGACGGTCACAGCTTGTCTGTAAGCGGA
TGCCGGGAGCAGACAAGCCCGTCAGGGCGCGTCAGCGGGTGTTGGCGGGTGTCGGGGCTGGCTTAACTAT
GCGGCATCAGAGCAGATTGTACTGAGAGTGCACCATATGCGGTGTGAAATACCGCACAGATGCGTAAGGA
GAAAATACCGCATCAGGCGCCATTCGCCATTCAGGCTGCGCAACTGTTGGGAAGGGCGATCGGTGCGGGC
CTCTTCGCTATTACGCCAGCTGGCGAAAGGGGGATGTGCTGCAAGGCGATTAAGTTGGGTAACGCCAGGG
TTTTCCCAGTCACGACGTTGTAAAACGACGGCGCAAGGAATGGTGCATGCAAGGAGATGGCGCCCAACAG
TCCCCCGGCCACGGGGCCTGCCACCATACCCACGCCGAAACAAGCGCTCATGAGCCCGAAGTGGCGAGCC
CGATCTTCCCCATCGGTGATGTCGGCGATATAGGCGCCAGCAACCGCACCTGTGGCGCCGGTGATGCCGG
CCACGATGCGTCCGGCGTAGAGGCGATTAGTCCAATTTGTTAAAGACAGGATATCAGTGGTCCAGGCTCT
AGTTTTGACTCAACAATATCACCAGCTGAAGCCTATAGAGTACGAGCCATAGATAAAATAAAAGATTTTA
TTTAGTCTCCAGAAAAAGGGGGGAA
